>Addgene plasmid #89880 | pET21-Streptavidin-K121R | addgene full sequence | sequence record 177278 | Addgene NGS Result
AATTTAAAAGGATCTAGGTGAAGATCCTTTTTGATAATCTCATGACCAAAATCCCTTAACGTGAGTTTTC
GTTCCACTGAGCGTCAGACCCCGTAGAAAAGATCAAAGGATCTTCTTGAGATCCTTTTTTTCTGCGCGTA
ATCTGCTGCTTGCAAACAAAAAAACCACCGCTACCAGCGGTGGTTTGTTTGCCGGATCAAGAGCTACCAA
CTCTTTTTCCGAAGGTAACTGGCTTCAGCAGAGCGCAGATACCAAATACTGTCCTTCTAGTGTAGCCGTA
GTTAGGCCACCACTTCAAGAACTCTGTAGCACCGCCTACATACCTCGCTCTGCTAATCCTGTTACCAGTG
GCTGCTGCCAGTGGCGATAAGTCGTGTCTTACCGGGTTGGACTCAAGACGATAGTTACCGGATAAGGCGC
AGCGGTCGGGCTGAACGGGGGGTTCGTGCACACAGCCCAGCTTGGAGCGAACGACCTACACCGAACTGAG
ATACCTACAGCGTGAGCTATGAGAAAGCGCCACGCTTCCCGAAGGGAGAAAGGCGGACAGGTATCCGGTA
AGCGGCAGGGTCGGAACAGGAGAGCGCACGAGGGAGCTTCCAGGGGGAAACGCCTGGTATCTTTATAGTC
CTGTCGGGTTTCGCCACCTCTGACTTGAGCGTCGATTTTTGTGATGCTCGTCAGGGGGGCGGAGCCTATG
GAAAAACGCCAGCAACGCGGCCTTTTTACGGTTCCTGGCCTTTTGCTGGCCTTTTGCTCACATGTTCTTT
CCTGCGTTATCCCCTGATTCTGTGGATAACCGTATTACCGCCTTTGAGTGAGCTGATACCGCTCGCCGCA
GCCGAACGACCGAGCGCAGCGAGTCAGTGAGCGAGGAAGCGGAAGAGCGCCTGATGCGGTATTTTCTCCT
TACGCATCTGTGCGGTATTTCACACCGCAATGGTGCACTCTCAGTACAATCTGCTCTGATGCCGCATAGT
TAAGCCAGTATACACTCCGCTATCGCTACGTGACTGGGTCATGGCTGCGCCCCGACACCCGCCAACACCC
GCTGACGCGCCCTGACGGGCTTGTCTGCTCCCGGCATCCGCTTACAGACAAGCTGTGACCGTCTCCGGGA
GCTGCATGTGTCAGAGGTTTTCACCGTCATCACCGAAACGCGCGAGGCAGCTGCGGTAAAGCTCATCAGC
GTGGTCGTGAAGCGATTCACAGATGTCTGCCTGTTCATCCGCGTCCAGCTCGTTGAGTTTCTCCAGAAGC
GTTAATGTCTGGCTTCTGATAAAGCGGGCCATGTTAAGGGCGGTTTTTTCCTGTTTGGTCACTGATGCCT
CCGTGTAAGGGGGATTTCTGTTCATGGGGGTAATGATACCGATGAAACGAGAGAGGATGCTCACGATACG
GGTTACTGATGATGAACATGCCCGGTTACTGGAACGTTGTGAGGGTAAACAACTGGCGGTATGGATGCGG
CGGGACCAGAGAAAAATCACTCAGGGTCAATGCCAGCGCTTCGTTAATACAGATGTAGGTGTTCCACAGG
GTAGCCAGCAGCATCCTGCGATGCAGATCCGGAACATAATGGTGCAGGGCGCTGACTTCCGCGTTTCCAG
ACTTTACGAAACACGGAAACCGAAGACCATTCATGTTGTTGCTCAGGTCGCAGACGTTTTGCAGCAGCAG
TCGCTTCACGTTCGCTCGCGTATCGGTGATTCATTCTGCTAACCAGTAAGGCAACCCCGCCAGCCTAGCC
GGGTCCTCAACGACAGGAGCACGATCATGCGCACCCGTGGGGCCGCCATGCCGGCGATAATGGCCTGCTT
CTCGCCGAAACGTTTGGTGGCGGGACCAGTGACGAAGGCTTGAGCGAGGGCGTGCAAGATTCCGAATACC
GCAAGCGACAGGCCGATCATCGTCGCGCTCCAGCGAAAGCGGTCCTCGCCGAAAATGACCCAGAGCGCTG
CCGGCACCTGTCCTACGAGTTGCATGATAAAGAAGACAGTCATAAGTGCGGCGACGATAGTCATGCCCCG
CGCCCACCGGAAGGAGCTGACTGGGTTGAAGGCTCTCAAGGGCATCGGTCGAGATCCCGGTGCCTAATGA
GTGAGCTAACTTACATTAATTGCGTTGCGCTCACTGCCCGCTTTCCAGTCGGGAAACCTGTCGTGCCAGC
TGCATTAATGAATCGGCCAACGCGCGGGGAGAGGCGGTTTGCGTATTGGGCGCCAGGGTGGTTTTTCTTT
TCACCAGTGAGACGGGCAACAGCTGATTGCCCTTCACCGCCTGGCCCTGAGAGAGTTGCAGCAAGCGGTC
CACGCTGGTTTGCCCCAGCAGGCGAAAATCCTGTTTGATGGTGGTTAACGGCGGGATATAACATGAGCTG
TCTTCGGTATCGTCGTATCCCACTACCGAGATATCCGCACCAACGCGCAGCCCGGACTCGGTAATGGCGC
GCATTGCGCCCAGCGCCATCTGATCGTTGGCAACCAGCATCGCAGTGGGAACGATGCCCTCATTCAGCAT
TTGCATGGTTTGTTGAAAACCGGACATGGCACTCCAGTCGCCTTCCCGTTCCGCTATCGGCTGAATTTGA
TTGCGAGTGAGATATTTATGCCAGCCAGCCAGACGCAGACGCGCCGAGACAGAACTTAATGGGCCCGCTA
ACAGCGCGATTTGCTGGTGACCCAATGCGACCAGATGCTCCACGCCCAGTCGCGTACCGTCTTCATGGGA
GAAAATAATACTGTTGATGGGTGTCTGGTCAGAGACATCAAGAAATAACGCCGGAACATTAGTGCAGGCA
GCTTCCACAGCAATGGCATCCTGGTCATCCAGCGGATAGTTAATGATCAGCCCACTGACGCGTTGCGCGA
GAAGATTGTGCACCGCCGCTTTACAGGCTTCGACGCCGCTTCGTTCTACCATCGACACCACCACGCTGGC
ACCCAGTTGATCGGCGCGAGATTTAATCGCCGCGACAATTTGCGACGGCGCGTGCAGGGCCAGACTGGAG
GTGGCAACGCCAATCAGCAACGACTGTTTGCCCGCCAGTTGTTGTGCCACGCGGTTGGGAATGTAATTCA
GCTCCGCCATCGCCGCTTCCACTTTTTCCCGCGTTTTCGCAGAAACGTGGCTGGCCTGGTTCACCACGCG
GGAAACGGTCTGATAAGAGACACCGGCATACTCTGCGACATCGTATAACGTTACTGGTTTCACATTCACC
ACCCTGAATTGACTCTCTTCCGGGCGCTATCATGCCATACCGCGAAAGGTTTTGCGCCATTCGATGGTGT
CCGGGATCTCGACGCTCTCCCTTATGCGACTCCTGCATTAGGAAGCAGCCCAGTAGTAGGTTGAGGCCGT
TGAGCACCGCCGCCGCAAGGAATGGTGCATGCAAGGAGATGGCGCCCAACAGTCCCCCGGCCACGGGGCC
TGCCACCATACCCACGCCGAAACAAGCGCTCATGAGCCCGAAGTGGCGAGCCCGATCTTCCCCATCGGTG
ATGTCGGCGATATAGGCGCCAGCAACCGCACCTGTGGCGCCGGTGATGCCGGCCACGATGCGTCCGGCGT
AGAGGATCGAGATCTCGATCCCGCGAAATTAATACGACTCACTATAGGGGAATTGTGAGCGGATAACAAT
TCCCCTCTAGAAATAATTTTGTTTAACTTTAAGAAGGAGATATACATATGGCTGAAGCTGGTATCACCGG
CACCTGGTACAACCAGCTGGGATCCACCTTCATCGTTACCGCTGGTGCTGACGGTGCTCTGACCGGTACC
TACGAATCCGCTGTTGGTAACGCTGAATCTAGATACGTTCTGACCGGTCGTTACGACTCCGCTCCGGCTA
CCGACGGTTCCGGAACCGCTCTGGGTTGGACCGTTGCTTGGAAAAACAACTACCGTAACGCTCACTCCGC
TACCACCTGGTCTGGCCAGTACGTTGGTGGTGCTGAAGCTCGTATCAACACCCAGTGGTTGTTGACCTCC
GGCACCACCGAAGCTAACGCGTGGCGATCCACCCTGGTTGGTCACGACACCTTCACCAAAGTTAAACCGT
CCGCTGCTTCCGAAGAGGAAGAGGAAGAGTAATAAAAGCTTGCGGCCGCACTCGAGCACCACCACCACCA
CCACTGAGATCCGGCTGCTAACAAAGCCCGAAAGGAAGCTGAGTTGGCTGCTGCCACCGCTGAGCAATAA
CTAGCATAACCCCTTGGGGCCTCTAAACGGGTCTTGAGGGGTTTTTTGCTGAAAGGAGGAACTATATCCG
GATTGGCGAATGGG
[124 nt withheld, positions 4285-4408]
C
[91 nt withheld, positions 4410-4500]
A
[49 nt withheld, positions 4502-4550]
CCTTTGACGTTGGAGTCCACGTTCTTT
[37 nt withheld, positions 4578-4614]
ACCCTATCTCGGTCTATTCTTTTGATTTATAAGGGATTTTGCCGATTTCGGCCTATTGGTTAAAAAATGA
GCTGATTTAACAAAAATTTAACGCGAATTTTAACAAAATATTAACGCTTACAATTTAGGTGGCACTTTTC
GGGGAAATGTGCGCGGAACCCCTATTTGTTTATTTTTCTAAATACATTCAAATATGTATCCGCTCATGAG
ACAATAACCCTGATAAATGCTTCAATAATATTGAAAAAGGAAGAGTATGAGTATTCAACATTTCCGTGTC
GCCCTTATTCCCTTTTTTGCGGCATTTTGCCTTCCTGTTTTTGCTCACCCAGAAACGCTGGTGAAAGTAA
AAGATGCTGAAGATCAGTTGGGTGCACGAGTGGGTTACATCGAACTGGATCTCAACAGCGGTAAGATCCT
TGAGAGTTTTCGCCCCGAAGAACGTTTTCCAATGATGAGCACTTTTAAAGTTCTGCTATGTGGCGCGGTA
TTATCCCGTATTGACGCCGGGCAAGAGCAACTCGGTCGCCGCATACACTATTCTCAGAATGACTTGGTTG
AGTACTCACCAGTCACAGAAAAGCATCTTACGGATGGCATGACAGTAAGAGAATTATGCAGTGCTGCCAT
AACCATGAGTGATAACACTGCGGCCAACTTACTTCTGACAACGATCGGAGGACCGAAGGAGCTAACCGCT
TTTTTGCACAACATGGGGGATCATGTAACTCGCCTTGATCGTTGGGAACCGGAGCTGAATGAAGCCATAC
CAAACGACGAGCGTGACACCACGATGCCTGCAGCAATGGCAACAACGTTGCGCAAACTATTAACTGGCGA
ACTACTTACTCTAGCTTCCCGGCAACAATTAATAGACTGGATGGAGGCGGATAAAGTTGCAGGACCACTT
CTGCGCTCGGCCCTTCCGGCTGGCTGGTTTATTGCTGATAAATCTGGAGCCGGTGAGCGTGGGTCTCGCG
GTATCATTGCAGCACTGGGGCCAGATGGTAAGCCCTCCCGTATCGTAGTTATCTACACGACGGGGAGTCA
GGCAACTATGGATGAACGAAATAGACAGATCGCTGAGATAGGTGCCTCACTGATTAAGCATTGGTAACTG
TCAGACCAAGTTTACTCATATATACTTTAGATTGATTTAAAACTTCATTTTT
Features (pLannotate 1.2.2; 19 found; start..end, strand, type, name):
    116..704     +  rep_origin     ori: high-copy-number ColE1/pMB1/pBR322/pUC origin of replication
    890..1029    -  misc_feature   bom: basis of mobility region from pBR322
   1131..1322    -  CDS            rop: Rop protein, which maintains plasmids at low copy number; rop
   1339..1719    +  CDS            YPB1_ECOLX: Protein predicted: Swiss-Prot protein existence level 4. From Escherichia coli.
   1791..2082    -  CDS            TcR (fragment): tetracycline efflux protein; tet; confers resistance to tetracycline
   2097..2118    -  protein_bind   CAP binding site: CAP binding activates transcription in the presence of cAMP. E. coli catabolite activator protein
   2131..3213    -  CDS            lacI: lac repressor; lacI; The lac repressor binds to the lac operator to inhibit transcription in E. coli. This inhibition can be relieved by adding lactose or isopropyl-β-D-thiogalactopyranoside (IPTG).
   3214..3291    -  promoter       lacI promoter: lacI
   3299..3578    -  CDS            TcR (fragment): tetracycline efflux protein; tet; confers resistance to tetracycline
   3600..3618    +  promoter       T7 promoter: promoter for bacteriophage T7 RNA polymerase
   3619..3643    +  protein_bind   lac operator: The lac repressor binds to the lac operator to inhibit transcription in E. coli. This inhibition can be relieved by adding lactose or isopropyl-β-D-thiogalactopyranoside (IPTG). lac repressor encoded by lacI
   3658..3680    +  RBS            RBS: efficient ribosome binding site from bacteriophage T7 gene 10 (Olins and Rangwala, 1989)
   3691..4068    +  CDS            SAV_STRAV (fragment): Experimental evidence at protein level: Swiss-Prot protein existence level 1. The biological function of streptavidin is not known. Forms a strong non-covalent specific complex with biotin (one molecule of biotin per subunit of streptavidin). From Streptomyces avidinii.
   4117..4134    +  CDS            9xHis (fragment): 9xHis affinity tag
   4144..4193    +  CDS            SET1 (fragment): solubility-enhancement tag derived from T7 phage gene 10B
   4201..4248    +  terminator     T7 terminator: transcription terminator for bacteriophage T7 RNA polymerase
   4285..4713    +  rep_origin     f1 ori (sequence partly withheld): f1 bacteriophage origin of replication; arrow indicates direction of (+) strand synthesis
   4766..4870    +  promoter       AmpR promoter: bla
   4871..5731    +  CDS            AmpR: β-lactamase; bla; confers resistance to ampicillin, carbenicillin, and related antibiotics
