[The description below was written by a language model from this plasmid's Addgene catalogue record and pLannotate feature annotations shown in this document.]
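Description:
pET21-Streptavidin-K121R is a bacterial expression plasmid built on the Novagen pET21 backbone, about 5.8 kb in total, for producing a modified core streptavidin in E. coli. It replicates from a pBR322-type ColE1 origin accompanied by the bom region and the rop gene, consistent with its low-copy listing. It is selected through the β-lactamase (AmpR) gene conferring ampicillin resistance. An f1 phage origin is also present, along with residual tetracycline-resistance gene fragments carried over from the backbone.

The roughly 400 bp insert encodes streptavidin with a K121R substitution and a C-terminal tag of six glutamate residues (also called SAe-K121R). The feature table identifies the coding region as a fragment of Streptomyces avidinii streptavidin, although the catalogue species field lists E. coli. According to the depositor, residue numbering follows the original full-length sequence, of which the commonly used core form spans residues 13 to 139. Expression is driven by a T7 promoter with an adjacent lac operator and the T7 gene 10 ribosome binding site, and it ends at the T7 terminator. The plasmid-borne lacI gene supplies repressor, so transcription is held off until IPTG induction in a host that provides T7 RNA polymerase, such as a DE3 lysogen. The backbone His-tag sequence is annotated downstream of the streptavidin coding region, but the record lists only the glutamate tag, so the His sequence may not be part of the expressed protein.

The stated purpose is a streptavidin whose biotin binding remains unimpaired after dye labelling. The associated publication title refers to reshaping a protein's amine positions to maximise fluorescence and preserve ligand binding. Replacing a lysine with arginine fits that approach, since it removes an amine that dyes could react with.
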