Addgene plasmid #89880: pET21-Streptavidin-K121R
Purpose: Streptavidin that has unimpaired biotin binding after dye labeling
Depositing lab: Mark Howarth. Depositing organization: University of Oxford. Publication: Amine Landscaping to Maximize Protein-Dye Fluorescence and Ultrastable Protein-Ligand Interaction. Jacobsen MT, Fairhead M, Fogelstrand P, Howarth M. Cell Chem Biol. 2017 Jul 17. pii: S2451-9456(17)30229-5. doi: 10.1016/j.chembiol.2017.06.015. PubMed 28757182.
Backbone
  Vector backbone: pET21
  Backbone manufacturer: Novagen
  Backbone size w/o insert (bp): 5400
  Total vector size (bp): 5802
  Vector type: Bacterial Expression
Growth in bacteria
  Bacterial resistance: Ampicillin, 100 μg/mL
  Growth temperature: 37°C
  Growth strain: DH5alpha
  Growth instructions: DH5alpha for propagation of the plasmid. Bl21[DE3] or similar required for protein expression.
  Copy number: Low Copy
Gene/Insert
  Gene/Insert name: Streptavidin-K121R-Glutamate_Tag (alt name: SAe-K121R)
  Species: E. coli
  Insert size (bp): 402
  Mutation: K121R
  Tag / fusion protein: 6 glutamate tag (C terminal on insert)
  Cloning method: Unknown
  Sequencing primers: 5′ T7F; 3′ T7R
Terms and licenses: Academic/Nonprofit Terms; Industry Terms: Not Available to Industry
Depositor comments: The residue numbering is based 1986 paper from Charles Cantor: https://www.ncbi.nlm.nih.gov/pmc/articles/PMC339579 (see Figure 3) In the original sequence, there is a signal peptide and N-terminal sequence that are proteolytically processed. Thus, the most common version is Core Streptavidin, which starts at residue 13 and ends at residue 139, as shown here: http://www.jbc.org/content/270/47/28204.long (see Figure 1)
How to cite: pET21-Streptavidin-K121R was a gift from Mark Howarth (Addgene plasmid # 89880 ; http://n2t.net/addgene:89880 ; RRID:Addgene_89880)
