>Addgene plasmid #89880 | pET21-Streptavidin-K121R | depositor partial sequence | sequence record 174137 | T7F
NNNNNNNNNNNNNNNNCNNNTAGAAATNANTTTGTTTAACTTTAAGAAGGAGATATACATATGGCTGAAG
CTGGTATCACCGGCACCTGGTACAACCAGCTGGGATCCACCTTCATCGTTACCGCTGGTGCTGACGGTGC
TCTGACCGGTACCTACGAATCCGCTGTTGGTAACGCTGAATCTAGATACGTTCTGACCGGTCGTTACGAC
TCCGCTCCGGCTACCGACGGTTCCGGAACCGCTCTGGGTTGGACCGTTGCTTGGAAAAACAACTACCGTA
ACGCTCACTCCGCTACCACCTGGTCTGGCCAGTACGTTGGTGGTGCTGAAGCTCGTATCAACACCCAGTG
GTTGTTGACCTCCGGCACCACCGAAGCTAACGCGTGGCGATCCACCCTGGTTGGTCACGACACCTTCACC
AAAGTTAAACCGTCCGCTGCTTCCGAAGAGGAAGAGGAAGAGTAATAAAAGCTTGCGGCCGCACTCGAGC
ACCACCACCACCACCACTGAGATCCGGCTGCTAACAAAGCCCGAAAGGAAGCTGAGTTGGCTGCTGCCAC
CGCTGAGCAATAACTAGCATAACCCCTTGGGGCCTCTAAACGGGTCTTGAGGGGTTTTTTGCTGAAAGGA
GGAACTATATCCGGATTGGCGAATGGG
[124 nt withheld, positions 658-781]
C
[42 nt withheld, positions 783-824]
N
[48 nt withheld, positions 826-873]
A
[39 nt withheld, positions 875-913]
NGGTTTTTCGCCCTTTGACGTTGGAGTCCACGTTNCTTTAATAGNGGNNTCTTGTTCCAAACTGNNNCNA
NNCTCAACCNATCTCGGNCTATTCTTTTGANTTATNANNNATTTTGNCCNATTNNNNNNNNNNAAAAAAA
NGAGCTGATTNNCAAAATTTNNNNNNANTTNNNNANNNTNNNNCTNNNANTNNGNNGNNNTTTNNNNNNN
NNNNNNNNNGNNNNNNNNNNNNNNNNNNNNNNNNNNNNNTNNANCNCNNNN
